Addgene plasmid #152346: pGBW-m4134127
Purpose: Mammalian expression plasmid for SARS-CoV-2 leader protein
Depositing lab: Ginkgo Bioworks & Benjie Chen. Depositing organization: Ginkgo Bioworks.
Backbone
  Vector backbone: pTwist_CMV_Hygro_6
  Backbone size w/o insert (bp): 6525
  Vector type: Mammalian Expression
  Selectable markers: Hygromycin
Growth in bacteria
  Bacterial resistance: Ampicillin, 100 μg/mL
  Growth temperature: 37°C
  Growth strain: DH5alpha
  Copy number: High Copy
Gene/Insert
  Gene/Insert name: SARS-CoV-2 leader protein
  Species: Severe acute respiratory syndrome coronavirus 2
  Insert size (bp): 536
  Mutation: wt
  Entrez Gene: ORF1ab (a.k.a. GU280_gp01)
  Promoter: CMV
  Tag / fusion protein: Cleavable TEV;TRX (C terminal on backbone)
  Cloning method: Unknown
Resource information
  A portion of this plasmid was derived from a plasmid made by: GinkgoBioworks
Depositor comments: NCBI reference sequence: YP_009725297.1
How to cite: pGBW-m4134127 was a gift from Ginkgo Bioworks & Benjie Chen (Addgene plasmid # 152346 ; http://n2t.net/addgene:152346 ; RRID:Addgene_152346)
