[The description below was written by a language model from this plasmid's Addgene catalogue record and pLannotate feature annotations shown in this document.]
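Description:
pGBW-m4134127 is a mammalian expression plasmid built on the pTwist_CMV_Hygro_6 backbone and carrying the wild-type SARS-CoV-2 leader protein, the N-terminal cleavage product of the ORF1ab polyprotein (commonly called nsp1). It is propagated in E. coli as a high-copy plasmid through a ColE1/pUC-type origin and selected with ampicillin via a full-length AmpR (β-lactamase) gene. For selection in mammalian cells it carries a separate cassette in which the human ubiquitin C promoter drives hygromycin B phosphotransferase, followed by a synthetic polyadenylation signal.

The roughly 540 bp viral coding sequence sits downstream of a CMV enhancer and promoter. The automated annotation matches this segment to the SARS-CoV-2 replicase polyprotein 1a, but the accompanying functional text concerns nsp10 and is a generic property of that database entry, not a description of this insert. The insert is fused at its C terminus to E. coli thioredoxin (trxA), which the catalogue record describes as a TEV-cleavable tag. The feature table additionally shows a 6xHis tag after thioredoxin, which the catalogue fields do not mention. The TEV site itself is not annotated, though a short gap between the insert and trxA could accommodate it. An SV40 polyadenylation signal is annotated downstream of the fusion, but on the opposite strand. The expression unit is flanked by short human β-globin insulator elements, bacterial rrnG and T7 terminators, and a further synthetic poly(A) signal upstream of the promoter, an arrangement that would limit transcriptional read-through between modules.

The construct is intended for expressing the tagged leader protein in mammalian cells, and the hygromycin marker allows selection of transfected cells. The His tag and cleavable thioredoxin would suit affinity capture and tag removal, although the record does not describe specific applications.
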