Features (pLannotate 1.2.2; 21 found; start..end, strand, type, name):
      5..544     +  CDS            R1A_SARS2 (fragment) (sequence partly withheld): Experimental evidence at protein level: Swiss-Prot protein existence level 1. [Non-structural protein 10]: Plays a pivotal role in viral transcription by stimulating both nsp14 3'-5' exoribonuclease and nsp16 2'-O-methyltransferase activities. Therefore plays an essential role in viral mRNAs cap methylation. From Severe acute respiratory syndrome coronavirus 2 (2019-nCoV) (SARS-CoV-2).
    566..892     +  CDS            trxA: THIO_ECO57 - Experimental evidence at protein level: Swiss-Prot protein existence level 1. Participates in various redox reactions through the reversible oxidation of its active center dithiol to a disulfide and catalyzes dithiol-disulfide exchange reactions. From Escherichia coli O157:H7.
    914..931     +  CDS            6xHis: 6xHis affinity tag
   1024..1145    -  polyA_signal   SV40 poly(A) signal: SV40 polyadenylation signal
   1168..1237    -  CDS            large T antigen (fragment): large T antigen from SV40 (simian virus 40)
   1260..1306    +  terminator     T7 terminator: transcription terminator for bacteriophage T7 RNA polymerase
   1336..1472    +  terminator     rrnG terminator: transcription terminator from the E. coli ribosomal RNA rrnG operon (Albrechtsen et al., 1991)
   1517..1588    +  misc_feature   3' β-globin insulator: insulator downstream of the human β-globin locus (Farrell et al., 2002)
   1814..2402    -  rep_origin     ori: high-copy-number ColE1/pMB1/pBR322/pUC origin of replication
   2574..2638    -  CDS            bla(M) (fragment): β-lactamase lacking the signal sequence; bla(M); allows cytosolic expression of β-lactamase
   2902..4111    +  promoter       UbC promoter: human ubiquitin C promoter
   4121..5142    +  CDS            HygR (fragment): hygromycin B phosphotransferase confers resistance to hygromycin
   5170..5218    +  polyA_signal   poly(A) signal: synthetic polyadenylation signal
   5484..6344    +  CDS            AmpR: β-lactamase; bla; confers resistance to ampicillin, carbenicillin, and related antibiotics
   6357..6493    +  terminator     rrnG terminator: transcription terminator from the E. coli ribosomal RNA rrnG operon (Albrechtsen et al., 1991)
   6638..6709    +  misc_feature   5' β-globin insulator: insulator upstream of the human β-globin locus (Farrell et al., 2002)
   6714..6760    -  terminator     T7 terminator: transcription terminator for bacteriophage T7 RNA polymerase
   6778..6826    -  polyA_signal   poly(A) signal: synthetic polyadenylation signal
   6907..7210    +  enhancer       CMV enhancer: human cytomegalovirus immediate early enhancer
   7283..7300    -  promoter       CMV promoter (fragment): human cytomegalovirus (CMV) immediate early promoter
   7363..7414    +  promoter       CMVd2 promoter: truncated human cytomegalovirus (CMV) immediate early promoter that yields moderately reduced expression relative to the full-length promoter
>Addgene plasmid #152346 | pGBW-m4134127 | depositor full sequence | sequence record 295358 | Full Sequence
CACCATGGAGTCTCTCGTTCCCGGCTTTAAT
[348 nt withheld, positions 32-379]
AACGGAAATAAGGGGGCTGGTGGCCATAGCTATGGGGCAGACCTGAAGTCTTTCGATCTGGGCGACGAGC
TGGGCACCGACCCATATGAGGATTTCCAGGAAAACTGGAACACAAAACACAGCTCCGGGGTAACTCGCGA
GCTAATGCGAGAATTGAATGGAGGGGAAAACCTTTACTTTCAGTCGATGAGTGACAAAATCATTCATCTA
ACCGATGACTCCTTTGATACAGACGTGTTGAAGGCCGATGGTGCGATACTGGTAGATTTCTGGGCTGAAT
GGTGTGGCCCGTGCAAGATGATCGCACCCATTCTGGACGAGATCGCCGACGAGTATCAAGGAAAATTAAC
TGTCGCTAAGCTTAATATAGATCAGAACCCAGGGACGGCACCTAAATACGGCATCAGGGGAATACCTACC
CTCCTGCTCTTTAAGAATGGGGAAGTTGCCGCGACAAAAGTGGGAGCCCTGTCTAAGGGCCAGCTAAAAG
AGTTCTTGGACGCTAACCTGGCAGGTTCAGGCTCGGGGCACATGCACCATCACCATCACCATAGCAGCGG
GCTCGTGCCACGCGGCTAAGGATCCGCAGGCCTCTGCTAGCTTGACTGACTGAGATACAGCGTACCTTCA
GCTCACAGACATGATAAGATACATTGATGAGTTTGGACAAACCACAACTAGAATGCAGTGAAAAAAATGC
TTTATTTGTGAAATTTGTGATGCTATTGCTTTATTTGTAACCATTATAAGCTGCAATAAACAAGTTAACA
ACAACAATTGCATTCATTTTATGTTTCAGGTTCAGGGGGAGGTGTGGGAGGTTTTTTAAAGCAAGTAAAA
CCTCTACAAATGTGGTATTGGCCCATCTCTATCGGTATCGTAGCATAACCCCTTGGGGCCTCTAAACGGG
TCTTGAGGGGTTTTTTGTGCCCCTCGGGCCGGATTGCTATCTACCGGCATTGGCGCAGAAAAAAATGCCT
GATGCGACGCTGCGCGTCTTATACTCCCACATATGCCAGATTCAGCAACGGATACGGCTTCCCCAACTTG
CCCACTTCCATACGTGTCCTCCTTACCAGAAATTTATCCTTAAGGTCGTCAGCTATCCTGCAGGCGATCT
CTCGATTTCGATCAAGACATTCCTTTAATGGTCTTTTCTGGACACCACTAGGGGTCAGAAGTAGTTCATC
AAACTTTCTTCCCTCCCTAATCTCATTGGTTACCTTGGGCTATCGAAACTTAATTAACCAGTCAAGTCAG
CTACTTGGCGAGATCGACTTGTCTGGGTTTCGACTACGCTCAGAATTGCGTCAGTCAAGTTCGATCTGGT
CCTTGCTATTGCACCCGTTCTCCGATTACGAGTTTCATTTAAATCATGTGAGCAAAAGGCCAGCAAAAGG
CCAGGAACCGTAAAAAGGCCGCGTTGCTGGCGTTTTTCCATAGGCTCCGCCCCCCTGACGAGCATCACAA
AAATCGACGCTCAAGTCAGAGGTGGCGAAACCCGACAGGACTATAAAGATACCAGGCGTTTCCCCCTGGA
AGCTCCCTCGTGCGCTCTCCTGTTCCGACCCTGCCGCTTACCGGATACCTGTCCGCCTTTCTCCCTTCGG
GAAGCGTGGCGCTTTCTCATAGCTCACGCTGTAGGTATCTCAGTTCGGTGTAGGTCGTTCGCTCCAAGCT
GGGCTGTGTGCACGAACCCCCCGTTCAGCCCGACCGCTGCGCCTTATCCGGTAACTATCGTCTTGAGTCC
AACCCGGTAAGACACGACTTATCGCCACTGGCAGCAGCCACTGGTAACAGGATTAGCAGAGCGAGGTATG
TAGGCGGTGCTACAGAGTTCTTGAAGTGGTGGCCTAACTACGGCTACACTAGAAGAACAGTATTTGGTAT
CTGCGCTCTGCTGAAGCCAGTTACCTTCGGAAAAAGAGTTGGTAGCTCTTGATCCGGCAAACAAACCACC
GCTGGTAGCGGTGGTTTTTTTGTTTGCAAGCAGCAGATTACGCGCAGAAAAAAAGGATCTCAAGAAGATC
CTTTGATCTTTTCTACGGGGTCTGACGCTCAGTGGAACGAAAACTCACGTTAAGGGATTTTGGTCATGAG
ATTATCAAAAAGGATCTTCACCTAGATCCTTTTAAATTAAAAATGAAGTTTTAAATCAATCTAAAGTATA
TATGAGTAAACTTGGTCTGACAGTTACCAATGCTTAATCAGTGAGGCACCTATCTCAGCGATCTGTCTAT
TTCGTTCATCCATAGTTGCATTTAAATTTCCGAACTCTCCAAGGCCCTCGTCGGAAAATCTTCAAACCTT
TCGTCCGATCCATCTTGCAGGCTACCTCTCGAACGAACTATCGCAAGTCTCTTGGCCGGCCTTGCGCCTT
GGCTATTGCTTGGCAGCGCCTATCGCCAGGTATTACTCCAATCCCGAATATCCGAGATCGGGATCACCCG
AGAGAAGTTCAACCTACATCCTCAATCCCGATCTATCCGAGATCCGAGGAATATCGAAATCGGGGCGCGC
CTGGCCTCCGCGCCGGGTTTTGGCGCCTCCCGCGGGCGCCCCCCTCGTCACGGCGAGCGCTGCCACGTCA
GACGAAGGGCGCAGGAGCGTCCTGATCCTTCCGCCCGGACGCTCAGGACAGCGGCCCGCTGCTCATAAGA
CTCGGCCTTAGAACCCCAGTATCAGCAGAAGGACATTTTAGGACGGGACTTGGGTGACTCTAGGGCACTG
GTTTTCTTTCCAGAGAGCGGAACAGGCGAGGAAAAGTAGTCCCTTCTCGGCGATTCTGCGGAGGGATCTC
CGTGGGGCGGTGAACGCCGATGATTATATAAGGACGCGCCGGGTGTGGCACAGCTAGTTCCGTCGCAGCC
GGGATTTGGGTCGCGGTTCTTGTTTGTGGATCGCTGTGATCGTCACTTGGTGAGTAGCGGGCTGCTGGGC
TGGCCGGGGCTTTCGTGGCCGCCGGGCCGCTCGGTGGGACGGAAGCGTGTGGAGAGACCGCCAAGGGCTG
TAGTCTGGGTCCGCGAGCAAGGTTGCCCTGAACTGGGGGTTGGGGGGAGCGCAGCAAAATGGCGGCTGTT
CCCGAGTCTTGAATGGAAGACGCTTGTGAGGCGGGCTGTGAGGTCGTTGAAACAAGGTGGGGGGCATGGT
GGGCGGCAAGAACCCAAGGTCTTGAGCCCTTCGCTAATGCGGGAAAGCTCTTATTCGGGTGAGATGGGCT
GGGCACCATCTGGGGACCCTGACGTGAAGTTTGTCACTGACTGGAGAACTCGGTTTGTCGTCTGTTGCGG
GGGCGGCAGTTATGGCGGTGCCGTTGGGCAGTGCACCCGTACCTTTGGGAGCGCGCGCCCTCGTCGTGTC
GTGACGTCACCCGTTCTGTTGGCTTATAATGCAGGGTGGGGCCACCTGCCGGTAGGTGTGCGGTAGGCTT
TTCTCCGTCGCAGGACGCAGGGTTCGGGCCTAGGGTAGGCTCTCCTGAATCGACAGGCGCCGGACCTCTG
GTGAGGGGAGGGATAAGTGAGGCGTCAGTTTCTTTGGTCGGTTTTATGTACCTATCTTCTTAAGTAGCTG
AAGCTCCGGTTTTGAACTATGCGCTCGGGGTTGGCGAGTGTGTTTTGTGAAGTTTTTTAGGCACCTTTTG
AAATGTAATCATTTGGGTCAATATGTAATTTTCAGTGTTAGACTTGTAAATTGTCCGCTAAATTCTGGCC
GTTTTTGGCTTTTTTGTTAGACAACATGGGTAAAAAGCCTGAACTCACCGCGACGTCTGTCGAGAAGTTT
CTGATCGAAAAGTTCGACAGCGTCTCCGACCTGATGCAGCTCTCGGAGGGCGAAGAATCTCGTGCTTTCA
GCTTCGATGTAGGAGGGCGTGGATATGTCCTGCGGGTAAATAGCTGCGCCGATGGTTTCTACAAAGATCG
TTATGTTTATCGGCACTTTGCATCCGCCGCGCTCCCGATTCCGGAAGTGCTTGACATTGGGGAGTTCAGC
GAGAGCCTGACCTATTGCATCTCCCGCCGTGCACAGGGTGTCACGTTGCAAGACCTGCCTGAAACCGAAC
TGCCCGCTGTTCTGCAGCCGGTCGCGGAGGCAATGGATGCCATCGCTGCCGCCGATCTTAGCCAGACGAG
CGGGTTCGGCCCATTCGGACCGCAAGGAATCGGTCAATACACTACATGGCGTGATTTCATATGCGCGATT
GCTGATCCCCATGTGTATCACTGGCAAACTGTGATGGACGACACCGTCAGTGCGTCCGTCGCGCAGGCTC
TCGATGAGCTGATGCTTTGGGCCGAGGACTGCCCCGAAGTCCGGCACCTCGTGCACGCGGATTTCGGCTC
CAACAATGTCCTGACGGACAATGGCCGCATAACAGCGGTCATTGACTGGAGCGAGGCGATGTTCGGGGAT
TCCCAATACGAGGTCGCCAACATCTTCTTCTGGAGGCCGTGGTTGGCTTGTATGGAGCAGCAGACGCGCT
ACTTCGAGCGGAGGCATCCGGAGCTTGCAGGATCGCCCCGGCTCCGGGCGTATATGCTCCGCATTGGTCT
TGACCAACTCTATCAGAGCTTGGTTGACGGCAATTTCGATGATGCAGCTTGGGCGCAGGGTCGATGCGAC
GCAATCGTCCGATCCGGAGCCGGGACTGTCGGGCGTACACAAATCGCCCGCAGAAGCGCCGCCGTCTGGA
CCGATGGCTGTGTAGAAGTACTCGCCGATAGTGGAAACCGACGCCCCAGCACTCGTCCGAGGGCAAAGGA
ATAAGCTAGTATGTAAGCCTAGTCTTAGATAATAAAATCGCTATCCATCGAAGATGGATGTGTGTTGGTT
TTTTGTGTGTGTAACGCTAGGCGCGCCTGGTGTACCGAGAACGATCCTCTCAGTGCGAGTCTCGACGATC
CATATCGTTGCTTGGCAGTCAGCCAGTCGGAATCCAGCTTGGGACCCAGGAAGTCCAATCGTCAGATATT
GTACTCAAGCCTGGTCACGGCAGCGTACCGATCTGTTTAAACCTAGATATTGATAGTCTGATCGGTCAAC
GTATAATCGAGTCCTAGCTTTTGCAAACATCTATCAAGAGACAGGATCAGCAGGAGGCTTTCGCATGAGT
ATTCAACATTTCCGTGTCGCCCTTATTCCCTTTTTTGCGGCATTTTGCCTTCCTGTTTTTGCTCACCCAG
AAACGCTGGTGAAAGTAAAAGATGCTGAAGATCAGTTGGGTGCGCGAGTGGGTTACATCGAACTGGATCT
CAACAGCGGTAAGATCCTTGAGAGTTTTCGCCCCGAAGAACGCTTTCCAATGATGAGCACTTTTAAAGTT
CTGCTATGTGGCGCGGTATTATCCCGTATTGACGCCGGGCAAGAGCAACTCGGTCGCCGCATACACTATT
CTCAGAATGACTTGGTTGAGTATTCACCAGTCACAGAAAAGCATCTTACGGATGGCATGACAGTAAGAGA
ATTATGCAGTGCTGCCATAACCATGAGTGATAACACTGCGGCCAACTTACTTCTGACAACGATTGGAGGA
CCGAAGGAGCTAACCGCTTTTTTGCACAACATGGGGGATCATGTAACTCGCCTTGATCGTTGGGAACCGG
AGCTGAATGAAGCCATACCAAACGACGAGCGTGACACCACGATGCCTGTAGCAATGGCAACAACCTTGCG
TAAACTATTAACTGGCGAACTACTTACTCTAGCTTCCCGGCAACAGTTGATAGACTGGATGGAGGCGGAT
AAAGTTGCAGGACCACTTCTGCGCTCGGCCCTTCCGGCTGGCTGGTTTATTGCTGATAAATCTGGAGCCG
GTGAGCGTGGGTCTCGCGGTATCATTGCAGCACTGGGGCCAGATGGTAAGCCCTCCCGTATCGTAGTTAT
CTACACGACGGGGAGTCAGGCAACTATGGATGAACGAAATAGACAGATCGCTGAGATAGGTGCCTCACTG
ATTAAGCATTGGTAACCGATTCTAGGTGCATTGGCGCAGAAAAAAATGCCTGATGCGACGCTGCGCGTCT
TATACTCCCACATATGCCAGATTCAGCAACGGATACGGCTTCCCCAACTTGCCCACTTCCATACGTGTCC
TCCTTACCAGAAATTTATCCTTAAGATCGTTTAAACTCGACTCTGGCTCTATCGAATCTCCGTCGTTTCG
AGCTTACGCGAACAGCCGTGGCGCTCATTTGCTCGTCGGGCATCGAATCTCGTCAGCTATCGTCAGCTTA
CCTTTTTGGCAGCGATCGCGGCTCCCGACATCTTGGACCATTAGCTCCACAGGTATCTTCTTCCCTCTAG
TGGTCATAACAGCAGCTTCAGCTACCTCTCAATTCAAAAAACCCCTCAAGACCCGTTTAGAGGCCCCAAG
GGGTTATGCTATCAATCGTTGCGTTACACACACAAAAAACCAACACACATCCATCTTCGATGGATAGCGA
TTTTATTATCTAACTGCTGATCGAGTGTAGCCAGATCTAGTAATCAATTACGGGGTCATTAGTTCATAGC
CCATATATGGAGTTCCGCGTTACATAACTTACGGTAAATGGCCCGCCTGGCTGACCGCCCAACGACCCCC
GCCCATTGACGTCAATAATGACGTATGTTCCCATAGTAACGCCAATAGGGACTTTCCATTGACGTCAATG
GGTGGAGTATTTACGGTAAACTGCCCACTTGGCAGTACATCAAGTGTATCATATGCCAAGTACGCCCCCT
ATTGACGTCAATGACGGTAAATGGCCCGCCTGGCATTATGCCCAGTACATGACCTTATGGGACTTTCCTA
CTTGGCAGTACATCTACGTATTAGTCATCGCTATTACCATGCTGATGCGGTTTTGGCAGTACATCAATGG
GCGTGGATAGCGGTTTGACTCACGGGGATTTCCAAGTCTCCACCCCATTGACGTCAATGGGAGTTTGTTT
TGGCACCAAAATCAACGGGACTTTCCAAAATGTCGTAACAACTCCGCCCCATTGACGCAAATGGGCGGTA
GGCGTGTACGGTGGGAGGTCTATATAAGCAGAGCTGGTTTAGTGAACCGTCAGATCAGATCTTTGTCGAT
CCTACCATCCACTCGACACACCCGCCAGCGGCCGC
